>Addgene plasmid #142423 | TFORF2434 | addgene full sequence | sequence record 397154 | Addgene NGS Result
TTAATGTAGTCTTATGCAATACTCTTGTAGTCTTGCAACATGGTAACGATGAGTTAGCAACATGCCTTAC
AAGGAGAGAAAAAGCACCGTGCATGCCGATTGGTGGAAGTAAGGTGGTACGATCGTGCCTTATTAGGAAG
GCAACAGACGGGTCTGACATGGATTGGACGAACCACTGAATTGCCGCATTGCAGAGATATTGTATTTAAG
TGCCTAGCTCGATACATAAACGGGTCTCTCTGGTTAGACCAGATCTGAGCCTGGGAGCTCTCTGGCTAAC
TAGGGAACCCACTGCTTAAGCCTCAATAAAGCTTGCCTTGAGTGCTTCAAGTAGTGTGTGCCCGTCTGTT
GTGTGACTCTGGTAACTAGAGATCCCTCAGACCCTTTTAGTCAGTGTGGAAAATCTCTAGCAGTGGCGCC
CGAACAGGGACTTGAAAGCGAAAGGGAAACCAGAGGAGCTCTCTCGACGCAGGACTCGGCTTGCTGAAGC
GCGCACGGCAAGAGGCGAGGGGCGGCGACTGGTGAGTACGCCAAAAATTTTGACTAGCGGAGGCTAGAAG
GAGAGAGATGGGTGCGAGAGCGTCAGTATTAAGCGGGGGAGAATTAGATCGCGATGGGAAAAAATTCGGT
TAAGGCCAGGGGGAAAGAAAAAATATAAATTAAAACATATAGTATGGGCAAGCAGGGAGCTAGAACGATT
CGCAGTTAATCCTGGCCTGTTAGAAACATCAGAAGGCTGTAGACAAATACTGGGACAGCTACAACCATCC
CTTCAGACAGGATCAGAAGAACTTAGATCATTATATAATACAGTAGCAACCCTCTATTGTGTGCATCAAA
GGATAGAGATAAAAGACACCAAGGAAGCTTTAGACAAGATAGAGGAAGAGCAAAACAAAAGTAAGACCAC
CGCACAGCAAGCGGCCGCTGATCTTCAGACCTGGAGGAGGAGATATGAGGGACAATTGGAGAAGTGAATT
ATATAAATATAAAGTAGTAAAAATTGAACCATTAGGAGTAGCACCCACCAAGGCAAAGAGAAGAGTGGTG
CAGAGAGAAAAAAGAGCAGTGGGAATAGGAGCTTTGTTCCTTGGGTTCTTGGGAGCAGCAGGAAGCACTA
TGGGCGCAGCGTCAATGACGCTGACGGTACAGGCCAGACAATTATTGTCTGGTATAGTGCAGCAGCAGAA
CAATTTGCTGAGGGCTATTGAGGCGCAACAGCATCTGTTGCAACTCACAGTCTGGGGCATCAAGCAGCTC
CAGGCAAGAATCCTGGCTGTGGAAAGATACCTAAAGGATCAACAGCTCCTGGGGATTTGGGGTTGCTCTG
GAAAACTCATTTGCACCACTGCTGTGCCTTGGAATGCTAGTTGGAGTAATAAATCTCTGGAACAGATTTG
GAATCACACGACCTGGATGGAGTGGGACAGAGAAATTAACAATTACACAAGCTTAATACACTCCTTAATT
GAAGAATCGCAAAACCAGCAAGAAAAGAATGAACAAGAATTATTGGAATTAGATAAATGGGCAAGTTTGT
GGAATTGGTTTAACATAACAAATTGGCTGTGGTATATAAAATTATTCATAATGATAGTAGGAGGCTTGGT
AGGTTTAAGAATAGTTTTTGCTGTACTTTCTATAGTGAATAGAGTTAGGCAGGGATATTCACCATTATCG
TTTCAGACCCACCTCCCAACCCCGAGGGGACCCATGCATTGCATCTCAATTAGTCAGCAACCAGGTGTGG
AAAGTCCCCAGGCTCCCCAGCAGGCAGAAGTATGCAAAGCATGCGTCTCAATTAGTCAGCAACCATAGTC
CCGCCCCTAACTCCGCCCATCCCGCCCCTAACTCCGCCCAGTTCCGCCCATTCTCCGCCCCATGGCTGAC
TAATTTTTTTTATTTATGCAGAGGCCGAGGCCGCCTCGGCCTCTGAGCTATTCCAGAAGTAGTGAGGAGG
CTTTTTTGGAGGCCTAGGCTTTTGCAAAAAGCTTTCTAGAGGTACCACCGGAGCTTACCATGACCGAGTA
CAAGCCCACGGTGCGCCTCGCCACCCGCGACGACGTCCCCAGGGCCGTACGCACCCTCGCCGCCGCGTTC
GCCGACTACCCCGCCACGCGCCACACCGTCGATCCGGACCGCCACATCGAGCGGGTCACCGAGCTGCAAG
AACTCTTCCTCACGCGCGTCGGGCTCGACATCGGCAAGGTGTGGGTCGCGGACGACGGCGCCGCCGTGGC
GGTCTGGACCACGCCGGAGAGCGTCGAAGCGGGGGCGGTGTTCGCCGAGATCGGCCCGCGCATGGCCGAG
TTGAGCGGTTCCCGGCTGGCCGCGCAGCAACAGATGGAAGGCCTCCTGGCGCCGCACCGGCCCAAGGAGC
CCGCGTGGTTCCTGGCCACCGTCGGCGTCTCGCCCGACCACCAGGGCAAGGGTCTGGGCAGCGCCGTCGT
GCTCCCCGGAGTGGAGGCGGCCGAGCGCGCCGGGGTGCCCGCCTTCCTGGAGACCTCCGCGCCCCGCAAC
CTCCCCTTCTACGAGCGGCTCGGCTTCACCGTCACCGCCGACGTCGAGGTGCCCGAAGGACCGCGCACCT
GGTGCATGACCCGCAAGCCCGGTGCCAGTTAACGAATTCTAGATCTTGAGACAAATGGCAGTATTCATCC
ACAATTTTAAAAGAAAAGGGGGGATTGGGGGGTACAGTGCAGGGGAAAGAATAGTAGACATAATAGCAAC
AGACATACAAACTAAAGAATTACAAAAACAAATTACAAAAATTCAAAATTTTCGGGTTTATTACAGGGAC
AGCAGAGATCCACTTTGGCGCCGGCTCGAGGCCTGCAGGTGCAAAGATGGATAAAGTTTTAAACAGAGAG
GAATCTTTGCAGCTAATGGACCTTCTAGGTCTTGAAAGGAGTGGGAATTGGCTCCGGTGCCCGTCAGTGG
GCAGAGCGCACATCGCCCACAGTCCCCGAGAAGTTGGGGGGAGGGGTCGGCAATTGAACCGGTGCCTAGA
GAAGGTGGCGCGGGGTAAACTGGGAAAGTGATGTCGTGTACTGGCTCCGCCTTTTTCCCGAGGGTGGGGG
AGAACCGTATATAAGTGCAGTAGTCGCCGTGAACGTTCTTTTTCGCAACGGGTTTGCCGCCAGAACACAG
GTAAGTGCCGTGTGTGGTTCCCGCGGGCCTGGCCTCTTTACGGGTTATGGCCCTTGCGTGCCTTGAATTA
CTTCCACCTGGCTGCAGTACGTGATTCTTGATCCCGAGCTTCGGGTTGGAAGTGGGTGGGAGAGTTCGAG
GCCTTGCGCTTAAGGAGCCCCTTCGCCTCGTGCTTGAGTTGAGGCCTGGCCTGGGCGCTGGGGCCGCCGC
GTGCGAATCTGGTGGCACCTTCGCGCCTGTCTCGCTGCTTTCGATAAGTCTCTAGCCATTTAAAATTTTT
GATGACCTGCTGCGACGCTTTTTTTCTGGCAAGATAGTCTTGTAAATGCGGGCCAAGATCTGCACACTGG
TATTTCGGTTTTTGGGGCCGCGGGCGGCGACGGGGCCCGTGCGTCCCAGCGCACATGTTCGGCGAGGCGG
GGCCTGCGAGCGCGGCCACCGAGAATCGGACGGGGGTAGTCTCAAGCTGGCCGGCCTGCTCTGGTGCCTG
GCCTCGCGCCGCCGTGTATCGCCCCGCCCTGGGCGGCAAGGCTGGCCCGGTCGGCACCAGTTGCGTGAGC
GGAAAGATGGCCGCTTCCCGGCCCTGCTGCAGGGAGCTCAAAATGGAGGACGCGGCGCTCGGGAGAGCGG
GCGGGTGAGTCACCCACACAAAGGAAAAGGGCCTTTCCGTCCTCAGCCGTCGCTTCATGTGACTCCACGG
AGTACCGGGCGCCGTCCAGGCACCTCGATTAGTTCTCGAGCTTTTGGAGTACGTCGTCTTTAGGTTGGGG
GGAGGGGTTTTATGCGATGGAGTTTCCCCACACTGAGTGGGTGGAGACTGAAGTTAGGCCAGCTTGGCAC
TTGATGTAATTCTCCTTGGAATTTGCCCTTTTTGAGTTTGGATCTTGGTTCATTCTCAAGCCTCAGACAG
TGGTTCAAAGTTTTTTTCTTCCATTTCAGGTGTCGTGAGGCTAGCACCGCCACCATGGGCGACAACCCTT
TTCAACCAAAAAGTAATTCAAAAATGGCAGAACTGTTTATGGAATGTGAAGAAGAGGAGCTGGAACCATG
GCAGAAGAAAGTAAAAGAAGTTGAGGATGACGATGATGATGAGCCAATCTTTGTTGGCGAGATATCAAGT
TCAAAACCAGCAATTTCAAATATTTTGAACAGAGTTAACCCCAGCTCATATTCAAGGGGACTAAAGAATG
GTGCACTCAGTCGAGGTATTACTGCTGCATTCAAGCCTACAAGTCAACACTACACGAATCCAACATCAAA
TCCAGTGCCTGCCTCACCAATAAATTTTCATCCTGAGTCTAGATCTTCAGATAGTTCTGTTATTGTTCAG
CCTTTTTCTAAACCTGTAAGTGTTTCTAAAACTATACGGCCAGCTCAGGGATCCATTGGATGTTGTTTAT
CAATATCAACAGTACCCAGTTACAATTCTGGACTGTCATAGTAATGAACTAGTCCGTAACTTGAAAGTAT
TTCGATTTCTTGGCTTTATATATCTTGTGGAAAGGACGAAATTTGTTATTGGACCCGACGCTTACGCGTT
AAGTCGACAATCAACCTCTGGATTACAAAATTTGTGAAAGATTGACTGGTATTCTTAACTATGTTGCTCC
TTTTACGCTATGTGGATACGCTGCTTTAATGCCTTTGTATCATGCTATTGCTTCCCGTATGGCTTTCATT
TTCTCCTCCTTGTATAAATCCTGGTTGCTGTCTCTTTATGAGGAGTTGTGGCCCGTTGTCAGGCAACGTG
GCGTGGTGTGCACTGTGTTTGCTGACGCAACCCCCACTGGTTGGGGCATTGCCACCACCTGTCAGCTCCT
TTCCGGGACTTTCGCTTTCCCCCTCCCTATTGCCACGGCGGAACTCATCGCCGCCTGCCTTGCCCGCTGC
TGGACAGGGGCTCGGCTGTTGGGCACTGACAATTCCGTGGTGTTGTCGGGGAAATCATCGTCCTTTCCTT
GGCTGCTCGCCTGTGTTGCCACCTGGATTCTGCGCGGGACGTCCTTCTGCTACGTCCCTTCGGCCCTCAA
TCCAGCGGACCTTCCTTCCCGCGGCCTGCTGCCGGCTCTGCGGCCTCTTCCGCGTCTTCGCCTTCGCCCT
CAGACGAGTCGGATCTCCCTTTGGGCCGCCTCCCCGCGTCGACTTTAAGACCAATGACTTACAAGGCAGC
TGTAGATCTTAGCCACTTTTTAAAAGAAAAGGGGGGACTGGAAGGGCTAATTCACTCCCAACGAAGACAA
GATCTGCTTTTTGCTTGTACTGGGTCTCTCTGGTTAGACCAGATCTGAGCCTGGGAGCTCTCTGGCTAAC
TAGGGAACCCACTGCTTAAGCCTCAATAAAGCTTGCCTTGAGTGCTTCAAGTAGTGTGTGCCCGTCTGTT
GTGTGACTCTGGTAACTAGAGATCCCTCAGACCCTTTTAGTCAGTGTGGAAAATCTCTAGCAGTACGTAT
AGTAGTTCATGTCATCTTATTATTCAGTATTTATAACTTGCAAAGAAATGAATATCAGAGAGTGAGAGGA
ACTTGTTTATTGCAGCTTATAATGGTTACAAATAAAGCAATAGCATCACAAATTTCACAAATAAAGCATT
TTTTTCACTGCATTCTAGTTGTGGTTTGTCCAAACTCATCAATGTATCTTATCATGTCTGGCTCTAGCTA
TCCCGCCCCTAACTCCGCCCATCCCGCCCCTAACTCCGCCCAGTTCCGCCCATTCTCCGCCCCATGGCTG
ACTAATTTTTTTTATTTATGCAGAGGCCGAGGCCGCCTCGGCCTCTGAGCTATTCCAGAAGTAGTGAGGA
GGCTTTTTTGGAGGCCTAGGGACGTACCCAATTCGCCCTATAGTGAGTCGTATTACGCGCGCTCACTGGC
CGTCGTTTTACAACGTCGTGACTGGGAAAACCCTGGCGTTACCCAACTTAATCGCCTTGCAGCACATCCC
CCTTTCGCCAGCTGGCGTAATAGCGAAGAGGCCCGCACCGATCGCCCTTCCCAACAGTTGCGCAGCCTGA
ATGGCGAATGGG
[124 nt withheld, positions 6173-6296]
C
[91 nt withheld, positions 6298-6388]
A
[49 nt withheld, positions 6390-6438]
CCTTTGACGTTGGAGTCCACGTTCTTT
[37 nt withheld, positions 6466-6502]
ACCCTATCTCGGTCTATTCTTTTGATTTATAAGGGATTTTGCCGATTTCGGCCTATTGGTTAAAAAATGA
GCTGATTTAACAAAAATTTAACGCGAATTTTAACAAAATATTAACGCTTACAATTTAGGTGGCACTTTTC
GGGGAAATGTGCGCGGAACCCCTATTTGTTTATTTTTCTAAATACATTCAAATATGTATCCGCTCATGAG
ACAATAACCCTGATAAATGCTTCAATAATATTGAAAAAGGAAGAGTATGAGTATTCAACATTTCCGTGTC
GCCCTTATTCCCTTTTTTGCGGCATTTTGCCTTCCTGTTTTTGCTCACCCAGAAACGCTGGTGAAAGTAA
AAGATGCTGAAGATCAGTTGGGTGCACGAGTGGGTTACATCGAACTGGATCTCAACAGCGGTAAGATCCT
TGAGAGTTTTCGCCCCGAAGAACGTTTTCCAATGATGAGCACTTTTAAAGTTCTGCTATGTGGCGCGGTA
TTATCCCGTATTGACGCCGGGCAAGAGCAACTCGGTCGCCGCATACACTATTCTCAGAATGACTTGGTTG
AGTACTCACCAGTCACAGAAAAGCATCTTACGGATGGCATGACAGTAAGAGAATTATGCAGTGCTGCCAT
AACCATGAGTGATAACACTGCGGCCAACTTACTTCTGACAACGATCGGAGGACCGAAGGAGCTAACCGCT
TTTTTGCACAACATGGGGGATCATGTAACTCGCCTTGATCGTTGGGAACCGGAGCTGAATGAAGCCATAC
CAAACGACGAGCGTGACACCACGATGCCTGTAGCAATGGCAACAACGTTGCGCAAACTATTAACTGGCGA
ACTACTTACTCTAGCTTCCCGGCAACAATTAATAGACTGGATGGAGGCGGATAAAGTTGCAGGACCACTT
CTGCGCTCGGCCCTTCCGGCTGGCTGGTTTATTGCTGATAAATCTGGAGCCGGTGAGCGTGGGTCTCGCG
GTATCATTGCAGCACTGGGGCCAGATGGTAAGCCCTCCCGTATCGTAGTTATCTACACGACGGGGAGTCA
GGCAACTATGGATGAACGAAATAGACAGATCGCTGAGATAGGTGCCTCACTGATTAAGCATTGGTAACTG
TCAGACCAAGTTTACTCATATATACTTTAGATTGATTTAAAACTTCATTTTTAATTTAAAAGGATCTAGG
TGAAGATCCTTTTTGATAATCTCATGACCAAAATCCCTTAACGTGAGTTTTCGTTCCACTGAGCGTCAGA
CCCCGTAGAAAAGATCAAAGGATCTTCTTGAGATCCTTTTTTTCTGCGCGTAATCTGCTGCTTGCAAACA
AAAAAACCACCGCTACCAGCGGTGGTTTGTTTGCCGGATCAAGAGCTACCAACTCTTTTTCCGAAGGTAA
CTGGCTTCAGCAGAGCGCAGATACCAAATACTGTTCTTCTAGTGTAGCCGTAGTTAGGCCACCACTTCAA
GAACTCTGTAGCACCGCCTACATACCTCGCTCTGCTAATCCTGTTACCAGTGGCTGCTGCCAGTGGCGAT
AAGTCGTGTCTTACCGGGTTGGACTCAAGACGATAGTTACCGGATAAGGCGCAGCGGTCGGGCTGAACGG
GGGGTTCGTGCACACAGCCCAGCTTGGAGCGAACGACCTACACCGAACTGAGATACCTACAGCGTGAGCT
ATGAGAAAGCGCCACGCTTCCCGAAGGGAGAAAGGCGGACAGGTATCCGGTAAGCGGCAGGGTCGGAACA
GGAGAGCGCACGAGGGAGCTTCCAGGGGGAAACGCCTGGTATCTTTATAGTCCTGTCGGGTTTCGCCACC
TCTGACTTGAGCGTCGATTTTTGTGATGCTCGTCAGGGGGGCGGAGCCTATGGAAAAACGCCAGCAACGC
GGCCTTTTTACGGTTCCTGGCCTTTTGCTGGCCTTTTGCTCACATGTTCTTTCCTGCGTTATCCCCTGAT
TCTGTGGATAACCGTATTACCGCCTTTGAGTGAGCTGATACCGCTCGCCGCAGCCGAACGACCGAGCGCA
GCGAGTCAGTGAGCGAGGAAGCGGAAGAGCGCCCAATACGCAAACCGCCTCTCCCCGCGCGTTGGCCGAT
TCATTAATGCAGCTGGCACGACAGGTTTCCCGACTGGAAAGCGGGCAGTGAGCGCAACGCAATTAATGTG
AGTTAGCTCACTCATTAGGCACCCCAGGCTTTACACTTTATGCTTCCGGCTCGTATGTTGTGTGGAATTG
TGAGCGGATAACAATTTCACACAGGAAACAGCTATGACCATGATTACGCCAAGCGCGCAATTAACCCTCA
CTAAAGGGAACAAAAGCTGGAGCTGCAAGC
Features (pLannotate 1.2.2; 31 found; start..end, strand, type, name):
      5..231     +  promoter       RSV promoter: Rous sarcoma virus enhancer/promoter
    232..412     +  LTR            5' LTR (truncated): truncated 5' long terminal repeat (LTR) from HIV-1
    459..584     +  misc_feature   HIV-1 Ψ: packaging signal of human immunodeficiency virus type 1
    568..931     +  CDS            HIV-1 gag (fragment): gag protein from human immunodeficiency virus 1; gag
   1077..1310    +  misc_feature   RRE: The Rev response element (RRE) of HIV-1 allows for Rev-dependent mRNA export from the nucleus to the cytoplasm.
   1687..1713    +  CDS            Rev (fragment): human immunodeficiency virus 1 (HIV-1) Rev protein; rev; enhances nuclear export of unspliced and incompletely spliced viral mRNAs
   1720..1743    +  promoter       SV40 promoter (fragment): SV40 early promoter
   1744..1815    +  promoter       SV40 promoter (fragment): SV40 enhancer and early promoter
   1839..1974    +  rep_origin     SV40 ori: SV40 origin of replication
   2020..2616    +  CDS            PuroR (fragment): puromycin N-acetyltransferase; pac from Streptomyces; confers resistance to puromycin
   2665..2782    +  misc_feature   cPPT/CTS: central polypurine tract and central termination sequence of HIV-1
   2847..2913    +  CDS            small t antigen (fragment): SV40 (simian virus 40) small t antigen
   2920..4098    +  promoter       EF-1α promoter: strong constitutive promoter for human elongation factor EF-1α
   4121..4576    +  CDS            Znf280c (fragment): Z280C_MOUSE - Also known as Kiaa1584, Suhw3, Zfp280c. Experimental evidence at protein level: Swiss-Prot protein existence level 1. May function as a transcription factor. From Mus musculus (Mouse).
   4604..4657    +  promoter       U6 promoter (fragment): RNA polymerase III promoter for human U6 snRNA
   4699..5287    +  misc_feature   WPRE: woodchuck hepatitis virus posttranscriptional regulatory element
   5338..5357    +  misc_feature   cPPT/CTS (fragment): central polypurine tract and central termination sequence of HIV-1
   5359..5592    +  LTR            3' LTR (ΔU3): self-inactivating 3' long terminal repeat (LTR) from HIV-1
   5670..5791    +  polyA_signal   SV40 poly(A) signal: SV40 polyadenylation signal
   5831..5966    +  rep_origin     SV40 ori: SV40 origin of replication
   5987..6005    -  promoter       T7 promoter: promoter for bacteriophage T7 RNA polymerase
   6013..6168    +  CDS            lacZα (fragment): LacZα fragment of β-galactosidase; lacZ fragment
   6173..6601    +  rep_origin     f1 ori (sequence partly withheld): f1 bacteriophage origin of replication; arrow indicates direction of (+) strand synthesis
   6654..6758    +  promoter       AmpR promoter: bla
   6759..7619    +  CDS            AmpR: β-lactamase; bla; confers resistance to ampicillin, carbenicillin, and related antibiotics
   7790..8378    +  rep_origin     ori: high-copy-number ColE1/pMB1/pBR322/pUC origin of replication
   8561..8653    +  CDS            lacI (fragment): lac repressor; lacI; The lac repressor binds to the lac operator to inhibit transcription in E. coli. This inhibition can be relieved by adding lactose or isopropyl-β-D-thiogalactopyranoside (IPTG).
   8666..8687    +  protein_bind   CAP binding site: CAP binding activates transcription in the presence of cAMP. E. coli catabolite activator protein
   8702..8732    +  promoter       lac promoter: promoter for the E. coli lac operon
   8740..8756    +  protein_bind   lac operator: The lac repressor binds to the lac operator to inhibit transcription in E. coli. This inhibition can be relieved by adding lactose or isopropyl-β-D-thiogalactopyranoside (IPTG). lac repressor encoded by lacI
   8801..8819    +  promoter       T3 promoter: promoter for bacteriophage T3 RNA polymerase
