[The description below was written by a language model from this plasmid's Addgene catalogue record and pLannotate feature annotations shown in this document.]
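Description:
TFORF2434 is a third-generation-style, self-inactivating lentiviral expression plasmid built on the pLX_TRC317 backbone from the Broad Institute Genetic Perturbation Platform. It carries a short human ZNF280D (also known as SUHW4 or ZNF634) open reading frame. It belongs to a barcoded transcription factor ORF collection in which each clone has a unique 24-bp barcode, so that the overexpressed factor can be identified by sequencing in pooled screens such as directed-differentiation screens. The plasmid is propagated in E. coli through a high-copy ColE1/pUC origin with ampicillin selection. An f1 origin and remnants of a lac/lacZα cloning region are also present. The depositor warns of possible recombination, which is a common concern with LTR-containing plasmids.

The viral genome is transcribed from an RSV promoter fused to a truncated HIV-1 5' LTR. This is followed by the Ψ packaging signal with a partial gag sequence and by the RRE for Rev-dependent nuclear export. It ends in a ΔU3 3' LTR that inactivates the LTR promoter after integration, with an SV40 polyadenylation signal downstream. Within this unit, an SV40 early promoter drives puromycin N-acetyltransferase for selection of transduced mammalian cells, and a cPPT/CTS element aids nuclear import.

The EF-1α promoter then drives the roughly 578-bp ZNF280D ORF, and a WPRE downstream enhances transcript expression. The automated annotation labels the insert as a fragment of mouse Znf280c. This most likely reflects homology to a related family member rather than the true identity, since the catalogue entry gives human ZNF280D. The barcode itself is not annotated in the feature table. The ORF portion was made by gene synthesis.
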