Addgene plasmid #142423: TFORF2434
Purpose: Lentiviral vector for overexpressing transcription factor ORFs with unique 24-bp barcodes. Barcodes facilitate identification of transcription factors in pooled screens.
Depositing lab: Feng Zhang. Depositing organization: Broad Institute. Publication: A transcription factor atlas of directed differentiation. Joung J, Ma S, Tay T, Geiger-Schuller KR, Kirchgatterer PC, Verdine VK, Guo B, Arias-Garcia MA, Allen WE, Singh A, Kuksenko O, Abudayyeh OO, Gootenberg JS, Fu Z, Macrae RK, Buenrostro JD, Regev A, Zhang F. Cell. 2023 Jan 5;186(1):209-229.e26. doi: 10.1016/j.cell.2022.11.026. PubMed 36608654.
Backbone
  Vector backbone: pLX_TRC317
  Backbone manufacturer: Broad Institute Genetic Perturbation Platform
  Backbone size w/o insert (bp): 8264
  Vector type: Mammalian Expression, Lentiviral
  Selectable markers: Puromycin
Growth in bacteria
  Bacterial resistance: Ampicillin, 100 μg/mL
  Growth temperature: 37°C
  Growth strain: NEB Stable
  Copy number: High Copy
Gene/Insert
  Gene/Insert name: ZNF280D
  Species: H. sapiens (human)
  Insert size (bp): 578
  Entrez Gene: ZNF280D (a.k.a. SUHW4, ZNF634)
  Promoter: EF1a
  Cloning method: Unknown
  Sequencing primers: 5′ GGGTGGAGACTGAAGTTAGGCCAG; 3′ CACATAGCGTAAAAGGAGCAACATAG
Terms and licenses: Academic/Nonprofit Terms; Industry Terms: Not Available to Industry
Depositor comments: NM_001288589,NM_001002844,ENST00000558320 . The transcription factor ORF portion of this plasmid was synthesized by Genewiz. Please test multiple small colonies in case of plasmid recombination. To make this collection available in a timely manner, a portion of this collection was not fully sequenced by Addgene. If an Addgene verified full plasmid sequence is not available, please contact us prior to placing an order to request the full sequence.
How to cite: TFORF2434 was a gift from Feng Zhang (Addgene plasmid # 142423 ; http://n2t.net/addgene:142423 ; RRID:Addgene_142423)
