>Addgene plasmid #142423 | TFORF2434 | depositor partial sequence | sequence record 279407 | Insert
ACCGCCACCATGGGCGACAACCCTTTTCAACCAAAAAGTAATTCAAAAATGGCAGAACTGTTTATGGAAT
GTGAAGAAGAGGAGCTGGAACCATGGCAGAAGAAAGTAAAAGAAGTTGAGGATGACGATGATGATGAGCC
AATCTTTGTTGGCGAGATATCAAGTTCAAAACCAGCAATTTCAAATATTTTGAACAGAGTTAACCCCAGC
TCATATTCAAGGGGACTAAAGAATGGTGCACTCAGTCGAGGTATTACTGCTGCATTCAAGCCTACAAGTC
AACACTACACGAATCCAACATCAAATCCAGTGCCTGCCTCACCAATAAATTTTCATCCTGAGTCTAGATC
TTCAGATAGTTCTGTTATTGTTCAGCCTTTTTCTAAACCTGTAAGTGTTTCTAAAACTATACGGCCAGCT
CAGGGATCCATTGGATGTTGTTTATCAATATCAACAGTACCCAGTTACAATTCTGGACTGTCATAGTAAT
GAACTAGTCCGTAACTTGAAAGTATTTCGATTTCTTGGCTTTATATATCTTGTGGAAAGGACGAAATTTG
TTATTGGACCCGACGCTT
