>Addgene plasmid #142423 | TFORF2434 | depositor partial sequence | sequence record 279408 | Barcode
AATTTGTTATTGGACCCGACGCTT
